Addgene plasmid #54173: mEmerald-MCM7-C-19
Purpose: Localization: Nucleus, Excitation: 487, Emission: 509
Depositing lab: Michael Davidson. Depositing organization: Florida State University, Tallahassee. Publication: Highly stable loading of Mcm proteins onto chromatin in living cells requires replication to unload. Kuipers MA, Stasevich TJ, Sasaki T, Wilson KA, Hazelwood KL, McNally JG, Davidson MW, Gilbert DM. J Cell Biol. 2011 Jan 10;192(1):29-41. doi: 10.1083/jcb.201007111. PubMed 21220507.
Backbone
  Vector backbone: mEmerald-C1
  Backbone size w/o insert (bp): 4750
  Vector type: Mammalian Expression
  Selectable markers: Neomycin (select with G418)
Growth in bacteria
  Bacterial resistance: Kanamycin, 50 μg/mL
  Growth temperature: 37°C
  Growth strain: DH5alpha
  Copy number: High Copy
Gene/Insert
  Gene/Insert name: MCM7 (alt name: NM_008568.2)
  Species: M. musculus (mouse)
  Promoter: CMV
  Tag / fusion protein: mEmerald (N terminal on backbone)
  Cloning method: Unknown
  Sequencing primers: 5′ CMV-F; 3′ SV40pA-R
Terms and licenses: Academic/Nonprofit Terms; Industry Terms
Depositor comments: . Excitation = 487; Emission = 509. Localization data: Nucleus
How to cite: mEmerald-MCM7-C-19 was a gift from Michael Davidson (Addgene plasmid # 54173 ; http://n2t.net/addgene:54173 ; RRID:Addgene_54173)
