[The description below was written by a language model from this plasmid's Addgene catalogue record.]
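Description:
mEmerald-MCM7-C-19 is a mammalian expression plasmid built on the mEmerald-C1 backbone (about 4.75 kb without the insert). It produces mouse MCM7 fused to the green fluorescent protein mEmerald. The fusion is driven by the CMV promoter, a strong constitutive promoter in most mammalian cell lines. The tag is supplied by the backbone and sits at the N terminus of MCM7, as expected for a C1-type vector in which the gene of interest is cloned downstream of the fluorescent protein. The "19" in the name may refer to the linker between the two parts, but the record does not say so, and the cloning method is listed as unknown. The use of an SV40 polyA reverse sequencing primer suggests that an SV40 polyadenylation signal follows the insert. No feature table accompanies this entry, so other elements, including the origin of replication, are not documented beyond the plasmid being high copy in bacteria.

The plasmid is selected with kanamycin in bacteria. A neomycin resistance marker allows G418 selection of transfected mammalian cells, so stable lines can be made as well as transient transfections.

MCM7 is a subunit of the MCM2-7 complex, which loads onto chromatin as part of replication licensing and acts as the core of the replicative helicase. The record lists the fusion as localizing to the nucleus, with excitation at 487 nm and emission at 509 nm. It therefore serves as a nuclear marker and as a live-cell imaging probe for following Mcm protein behaviour, in line with the associated study of how stably Mcm proteins are loaded onto chromatin in living cells.
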