>Addgene plasmid #54173 | mEmerald-MCM7-C-19 | addgene partial sequence | sequence record 92595 | EGFP-C 5'-CATGGTCCTGCTGGAGTTCGTG-3'
ACGAGCTGTACAAGTCCGGAGAAGGGCAAGGGCAAGGGCAAGGGCCGGGCCGCGGCTACGCGTATCGATC
CATGGCGCTTAAGGACTACGCGATCGAAAAAGAAAAAGTTAAGAAGTTCCTCCAAGAGTTTTATTACGAG
AATGAGCTTGGAAAGAAGCAGTTCAAGTATGGGACCCAGTTGGTTCATCTGGCTCATCGGGAACAAGTGG
CACTGTATGTGGACCTGGATGACATAGCTGAAGATGACCCTGAGTTGGTCGACTCAATTTGCGAGAATGC
CAAGCGCTACTCAAGACTGTTTGGTGATGTTGTGCAAGAGCTTTTGCCTGAGTACAAGGAGAAGGAGGTG
GTGAATAAGGATGTCTTAGATGTTTACATTGAACACCGGCTGATGATGGAGCAGCGAAGCAGAGACCCTG
GGGCAGTCCGAAACCCCCAAAACCAGTATCCTTCTGAACTCATGCGAAGATTTGAGTTGTATTTCCGAGG
CCCAAGTAGCAGCAAGCCTCGAGTGATCCGGGAAGTACGAGCTGACTCTGTGGGGAAATTGTTAACTGTG
CGTGGCATTGTCACTCGTGTGTCTGAAGTCAAGCCCAGGATGGTGGTGGCCACATACACTTGTGATCAGT
GTGGGGCAGAGACCTACCAGCCAATCCAGTCTCCCACTTTCATGCCTCTGATCATGTGCCCCAGCCAGGA
GTGCCAGACCAATCGCTCAGGGGGGCGGCTGTACCTACAGACTCGTGGCTCCAAATTTGTTAAATTCCAG
GAAATGAAGATTCAAGAGCATAGTGACCAAGTTCCTGTGGGAAACATCCCTCGTAGCATCACAGTGGTTC
TAGAAGGTGAGAACACAAGAATTGCCCAGCCTGGTGACCATGTCAGCGTCACTGGCATCTTCTTGCCAGT
CCTGCGCACAGG
